>Addgene plasmid #120480 | EF1a_SOX2_P2A_Hygro_Barcode | addgene full sequence | sequence record 234701 | Addgene NGS Result
GTCGACGGATCGGGAGATCTCCCGATCCCCTATGGTGCACTCTCAGTACAATCTGCTCTGATGCCGCATA
GTTAAGCCAGTATCTGCTCCCTGCTTGTGTGTTGGAGGTCGCTGAGTAGTGCGCGAGCAAAATTTAAGCT
ACAACAAGGCAAGGCTTGACCGACAATTGCATGAAGAATCTGCTTAGGGTTAGGCGTTTTGCGCTGCTTC
GCGATGTACGGGCCAGATATACGCGTTGACATTGATTATTGACTAGTTATTAATAGTAATCAATTACGGG
GTCATTAGTTCATAGCCCATATATGGAGTTCCGCGTTACATAACTTACGGTAAATGGCCCGCCTGGCTGA
CCGCCCAACGACCCCCGCCCATTGACGTCAATAATGACGTATGTTCCCATAGTAACGCCAATAGGGACTT
TCCATTGACGTCAATGGGTGGAGTATTTACGGTAAACTGCCCACTTGGCAGTACATCAAGTGTATCATAT
GCCAAGTACGCCCCCTATTGACGTCAATGACGGTAAATGGCCCGCCTGGCATTATGCCCAGTACATGACC
TTATGGGACTTTCCTACTTGGCAGTACATCTACGTATTAGTCATCGCTATTACCATGGTGATGCGGTTTT
GGCAGTACATCAATGGGCGTGGATAGCGGTTTGACTCACGGGGATTTCCAAGTCTCCACCCCATTGACGT
CAATGGGAGTTTGTTTTGGCACCAAAATCAACGGGACTTTCCAAAATGTCGTAACAACTCCGCCCCATTG
ACGCAAATGGGCGGTAGGCGTGTACGGTGGGAGGTCTATATAAGCAGCGCGTTTTGCCTGTACTGGGTCT
CTCTGGTTAGACCAGATCTGAGCCTGGGAGCTCTCTGGCTAACTAGGGAACCCACTGCTTAAGCCTCAAT
AAAGCTTGCCTTGAGTGCTTCAAGTAGTGTGTGCCCGTCTGTTGTGTGACTCTGGTAACTAGAGATCCCT
CAGACCCTTTTAGTCAGTGTGGAAAATCTCTAGCAGTGGCGCCCGAACAGGGACTTGAAAGCGAAAGGGA
AACCAGAGGAGCTCTCTCGACGCAGGACTCGGCTTGCTGAAGCGCGCACGGCAAGAGGCGAGGGGCGGCG
ACTGGTGAGTACGCCAAAAATTTTGACTAGCGGAGGCTAGAAGGAGAGAGATGGGTGCGAGAGCGTCAGT
ATTAAGCGGGGGAGAATTAGATCGCGATGGGAAAAAATTCGGTTAAGGCCAGGGGGAAAGAAAAAATATA
AATTAAAACATATAGTATGGGCAAGCAGGGAGCTAGAACGATTCGCAGTTAATCCTGGCCTGTTAGAAAC
ATCAGAAGGCTGTAGACAAATACTGGGACAGCTACAACCATCCCTTCAGACAGGATCAGAAGAACTTAGA
TCATTATATAATACAGTAGCAACCCTCTATTGTGTGCATCAAAGGATAGAGATAAAAGACACCAAGGAAG
CTTTAGACAAGATAGAGGAAGAGCAAAACAAAAGTAAGACCACCGCACAGCAAGCGGCCGCTGATCTTCA
GACCTGGAGGAGGAGATATGAGGGACAATTGGAGAAGTGAATTATATAAATATAAAGTAGTAAAAATTGA
ACCATTAGGAGTAGCACCCACCAAGGCAAAGAGAAGAGTGGTGCAGAGAGAAAAAAGAGCAGTGGGAATA
GGAGCTTTGTTCCTTGGGTTCTTGGGAGCAGCAGGAAGCACTATGGGCGCAGCGTCAATGACGCTGACGG
TACAGGCCAGACAATTATTGTCTGGTATAGTGCAGCAGCAGAACAATTTGCTGAGGGCTATTGAGGCGCA
ACAGCATCTGTTGCAACTCACAGTCTGGGGCATCAAGCAGCTCCAGGCAAGAATCCTGGCTGTGGAAAGA
TACCTAAAGGATCAACAGCTCCTGGGGATTTGGGGTTGCTCTGGAAAACTCATTTGCACCACTGCTGTGC
CTTGGAATGCTAGTTGGAGTAATAAATCTCTGGAACAGATTTGGAATCACACGACCTGGATGGAGTGGGA
CAGAGAAATTAACAATTACACAAGCTTAATACACTCCTTAATTGAAGAATCGCAAAACCAGCAAGAAAAG
AATGAACAAGAATTATTGGAATTAGATAAATGGGCAAGTTTGTGGAATTGGTTTAACATAACAAATTGGC
TGTGGTATATAAAATTATTCATAATGATAGTAGGAGGCTTGGTAGGTTTAAGAATAGTTTTTGCTGTACT
TTCTATAGTGAATAGAGTTAGGCAGGGATATTCACCATTATCGTTTCAGACCCACCTCCCAACCCCGAGG
GGACCCGACAGGCCCGAAGGAATAGAAGAAGAAGGTGGAGAGAGAGACAGAGACAGATCCATTCGATTAG
TGAACGGATCGGCACTGCGTGCGCCAATTCTGCAGACAAATGGCAGTATTCATCCACAATTTTAAAAGAA
AAGGGGGGATTGGGGGGTACAGTGCAGGGGAAAGAATAGTAGACATAATAGCAACAGACATACAAACTAA
AGAATTACAAAAACAAATTACAAAAATTCAAAATTTTCGGGTTTATTACAGGGACAGCAGAGATCCAGTT
TGGTTAATTAATCGATAAGCTTTGCAAAGATGGATAAAGTTTTAAACAGAGAGGAATCTTTGCAGCTAAT
GGACCTTCTAGGTCTTGAAAGGAGTGGGAATTGGCTCCGGTGCCCGTCAGTGGGCAGAGCGCACATCGCC
CACAGTCCCCGAGAAGTTGGGGGGAGGGGTCGGCAATTGAACCGGTGCCTAGAGAAGGTGGCGCGGGGTA
AACTGGGAAAGTGATGTCGTGTACTGGCTCCGCCTTTTTCCCGAGGGTGGGGGAGAACCGTATATAAGTG
CAGTAGTCGCCGTGAACGTTCTTTTTCGCAACGGGTTTGCCGCCAGAACACAGGTAAGTGCCGTGTGTGG
TTCCCGCGGGCCTGGCCTCTTTACGGGTTATGGCCCTTGCGTGCCTTGAATTACTTCCACCTGGCTGCAG
TACGTGATTCTTGATCCCGAGCTTCGGGTTGGAAGTGGGTGGGAGAGTTCGAGGCCTTGCGCTTAAGGAG
CCCCTTCGCCTCGTGCTTGAGTTGAGGCCTGGCCTGGGCGCTGGGGCCGCCGCGTGCGAATCTGGTGGCA
CCTTCGCGCCTGTCTCGCTGCTTTCGATAAGTCTCTAGCCATTTAAAATTTTTGATGACCTGCTGCGACG
CTTTTTTTCTGGCAAGATAGTCTTGTAAATGCGGGCCAAGATCTGCACACTGGTATTTCGGTTTTTGGGG
CCGCGGGCGGCGACGGGGCCCGTGCGTCCCAGCGCACATGTTCGGCGAGGCGGGGCCTGCGAGCGCGGCC
ACCGAGAATCGGACGGGGGTAGTCTCAAGCTGGCCGGCCTGCTCTGGTGCCTGGCCTCGCGCCGCCGTGT
ATCGCCCCGCCCTGGGCGGCAAGGCTGGCCCGGTCGGCACCAGTTGCGTGAGCGGAAAGATGGCCGCTTC
CCGGCCCTGCTGCAGGGAGCTCAAAATGGAGGACGCGGCGCTCGGGAGAGCGGGCGGGTGAGTCACCCAC
ACAAAGGAAAAGGGCCTTTCCGTCCTCAGCCGTCGCTTCATGTGACTCCACGGAGTACCGGGCGCCGTCC
AGGCACCTCGATTAGTTCTCGAGCTTTTGGAGTACGTCGTCTTTAGGTTGGGGGGAGGGGTTTTATGCGA
TGGAGTTTCCCCACACTGAGTGGGTGGAGACTGAAGTTAGGCCAGCTTGGCACTTGATGTAATTCTCCTT
GGAATTTGCCCTTTTTGAGTTTGGATCTTGGTTCATTCTCAAGCCTCAGACAGTGGTTCAAAGTTTTTTT
CTTCCATTTCAGGTGTCGTGAGGAATTAGCTTGGTACTAATACGACTCACTATAGGGAGACCCAAGCTGG
CTAGGTAAGCTTGATATCGAATTCCTGCAGCCCGGGGGATCCCGCCACCATGTACAACATGATGGAGACG
GAGCTGAAGCCGCCGGGCCCGCAGCAAACTTCGGGGGGCGGCGGCGGCAACTCCACCGCGGCGGCGGCCG
GCGGCAACCAGAAAAACAGCCCGGACCGCGTCAAGCGGCCCATGAATGCCTTCATGGTGTGGTCCCGCGG
GCAGCGGCGCAAGATGGCCCAGGAGAACCCCAAGATGCACAACTCGGAGATCAGCAAGCGCCTGGGCGCC
GAGTGGAAACTTTTGTCGGAGACGGAGAAGCGGCCGTTCATCGACGAGGCTAAGCGGCTGCGAGCGCTGC
ACATGAAGGAGCACCCGGATTATAAATACCGGCCCCGGCGGAAAACCAAGACGCTCATGAAGAAGGATAA
GTACACGCTGCCCGGCGGGCTGCTGGCCCCCGGCGGCAATAGCATGGCGAGCGGGGTCGGGGTGGGCGCC
GGCCTGGGCGCGGGCGTGAACCAGCGCATGGACAGTTACGCGCACATGAACGGCTGGAGCAACGGCAGCT
ACAGCATGATGCAGGACCAGCTGGGCTACCCGCAGCACCCGGGCCTCAATGCGCACGGCGCAGCGCAGAT
GCAGCCCATGCACCGCTACGACGTGAGCGCCCTGCAGTACAACTCCATGACCAGCTCGCAGACCTACATG
AACGGCTCGCCCACCTACAGCATGTCCTACTCGCAGCAGGGCACCCCTGGCATGGCTCTTGGCTCCATGG
GTTCGGTGGTCAAGTCCGAGGCCAGCTCCAGCCCCCCTGTGGTTACCTCTTCCTCCCACTCCAGGGCGCC
CTGCCAGGCCGGGGACCTCCGGGACATGATCAGCATGTATCTCCCCGGCGCCGAGGTGCCGGAACCCGCC
GCCCCCAGCAGACTTCACATGTCCCAGCACTACCAGAGCGGCCCGGTGCCCGGCACGGCCATTAACGGCA
CACTGCCCCTCTCACACATGGGATCCGGCGCAACAAACTTCTCTCTGCTGAAACAAGCCGGAGATGTCGA
AGAGAATCCTGGACCGATGAAAAAGCCTGAACTCACCGCGACGTCTGTCGAGAAGTTTCTGATCGAAAAG
TTCGACAGCGTCTCCGACCTGATGCAGCTCTCGGAGGGCGAAGAATCTCGTGCTTTCAGCTTCGATGTAG
GAGGGCGTGGATATGTCCTGCGGGTAAATAGCTGCGCCGATGGTTTCTACAAAGATCGTTATGTTTATCG
GCACTTTGCATCGGCCGCGCTCCCGATTCCGGAAGTGCTTGACATTGGGGAATTCAGCGAGAGCCTGACC
TATTGCATCTCCCGCCGTGCACAGGGTGTCACGTTGCAAGACCTGCCTGAAACCGAACTGCCCGCTGTTC
TGCAGCCGGTCGCGGAGGCCATGGATGCGATCGCTGCGGCCGATCTTAGCCAGACGAGCGGGTTCGGCCC
ATTCGGACCGCAAGGAATCGGTCAATACACTACATGGCGTGATTTCATATGCGCGATTGCTGATCCCCAT
GTGTATCACTGGCAAACTGTGATGGACGACACCGTCAGTGCGTCCGTCGCGCAGGCTCTCGATGAGCTGA
TGCTTTGGGCCGAGGACTGCCCCGAAGTCCGGCACCTCGTGCACGCGGATTTCGGCTCCAACAATGTCCT
GACGGACAATGGCCGCATAACAGCGGTCATTGACTGGAGCGAGGCGATGTTCGGGGATTCCCAATACGAG
GTCGCCAACATCTTCTTCTGGAGGCCGTGGTTGGCTTGTATGGAGCAGCAGACGCGCTACTTCGAGCGGA
GGCATCCGGAGCTTGCAGGATCGCCGCGGCTCCGGGCGTATATGCTCCGCATTGGTCTTGACCAACTCTA
TCAGAGCTTGGTTGACGGCAATTTCGATGATGCAGCTTGGGCGCAGGGTCGATGCGACGCAATCGTCCGA
TCCGGAGCCGGGACTGTCGGGCGTACACAAATCGCCCGCAGAAGCGCGGCCGTCTGGACCGATGGCTGTG
TAGAAGTACTCGCCGATAGTGGAAACCGACGCCCCAGCACTCGTCCGAGGGCAAAGGAATAAGTTAGAAC
TATTTCCTGGCTGTTACGCGCCTGTTGACACAAATGTGCTCTACTGACGGGCTTGTTAAACAGTGAACCG
CCCGCCCCACGACCCGCAGCGCCCGACCGAAAGGAGCGCACGACCCCATGCATCGAACAAAAGAAAAGGG
GGGACTGGAAGGGCTAATTCACTCCCAACGAAGACAAGATATCATAACTTCGTATAGCATACATTATACG
AAGTTATCGGCTAGCTGGTCCGGACTGTACTGGGTCTCTCTGGTTAGACCAGATCTGAGCCTGGGAGCTC
TCTGGCTAACTAGGGAACCCACTGCTTAAGCCTCAATAAAGCTTGCCTTGAGTGCTTCAAGTAGTGTGTG
CCCGTCTGTTGTGTGACTCTGGTAACTAGAGATCCCTCAGACCCTTTTAGTCAGTGTGGAAAATCTCTAG
CAGGGCCCGTTTAAACCCGCTGATCAGCCTCGACTGTGCCTTCTAGTTGCCAGCCATCTGTTGTTTGCCC
CTCCCCCGTGCCTTCCTTGACCCTGGAAGGTGCCACTCCCACTGTCCTTTCCTAATAAAATGAGGAAATT
GCATCGCATTGTCTGAGTAGGTGTCATTCTATTCTGGGGGGTGGGGTGGGGCAGGACAGCAAGGGGGAGG
ATTGGGAAGACAATAGCAGGCATGCTGGGGATGCGGTGGGCTCTATGGCTTCTGAGGCGGAAAGAACCAG
CTGGGGCTCTAGGGGGTATCCCC
[124 nt withheld, positions 6744-6867]
C
[91 nt withheld, positions 6869-6959]
A
[49 nt withheld, positions 6961-7009]
CCTTTGACGTTGGAGTCCACGTTCTTT
[37 nt withheld, positions 7037-7073]
ACCCTATCTCGGTCTATTCTTTTGATTTATAAGGGATTTTGCCGATTTCGGCCTATTGGTTAAAAAATGA
GCTGATTTAACAAAAATTTAACGCGAATTAATTCTGTGGAATGTGTGTCAGTTAGGGTGTGGAAAGTCCC
CAGGCTCCCCAGCAGGCAGAAGTATGCAAAGCATGCATCTCAATTAGTCAGCAACCAGGTGTGGAAAGTC
CCCAGGCTCCCCAGCAGGCAGAAGTATGCAAAGCATGCATCTCAATTAGTCAGCAACCATAGTCCCGCCC
CTAACTCCGCCCATCCCGCCCCTAACTCCGCCCAGTTCCGCCCATTCTCCGCCCCATGGCTGACTAATTT
TTTTTATTTATGCAGAGGCCGAGGCCGCCTCTGCCTCTGAGCTATTCCAGAAGTAGTGAGGAGGCTTTTT
TGGAGGCCTAGGCTTTTGCAAAAAGCTCCCGGGAGCTTGTATATCCATTTTCGGATCTGATCAGCACGTG
TTGACAATTAATCATCGGCATAGTATATCGGCATAGTATAATACGACAAGGTGAGGAACTAAACCATGGC
CAAGTTGACCAGTGCCGTTCCGGTGCTCACCGCGCGCGACGTCGCCGGAGCGGTCGAGTTCTGGACCGAC
CGGCTCGGGTTCTCCCGGGACTTCGTGGAGGACGACTTCGCCGGTGTGGTCCGGGACGACGTGACCCTGT
TCATCAGCGCGGTCCAGGACCAGGTGGTGCCGGACAACACCCTGGCCTGGGTGTGGGTGCGCGGCCTGGA
CGAGCTGTACGCCGAGTGGTCGGAGGTCGTGTCCACGAACTTCCGGGACGCCTCCGGGCCGGCCATGACC
GAGATCGGCGAGCAGCCGTGGGGGCGGGAGTTCGCCCTGCGCGACCCGGCCGGCAACTGCGTGCACTTCG
TGGCCGAGGAGCAGGACTGACACGTGCTACGAGATTTCGATTCCACCGCCGCCTTCTATGAAAGGTTGGG
CTTCGGAATCGTTTTCCGGGACGCCGGCTGGATGATCCTCCAGCGCGGGGATCTCATGCTGGAGTTCTTC
GCCCACCCCAACTTGTTTATTGCAGCTTATAATGGTTACAAATAAAGCAATAGCATCACAAATTTCACAA
ATAAAGCATTTTTTTCACTGCATTCTAGTTGTGGTTTGTCCAAACTCATCAATGTATCTTATCATGTCTG
TATACCGTCGACCTCTAGCTAGAGCTTGGCGTAATCATGGTCATAGCTGTTTCCTGTGTGAAATTGTTAT
CCGCTCACAATTCCACACAACATACGAGCCGGAAGCATAAAGTGTAAAGCCTGGGGTGCCTAATGAGTGA
GCTAACTCACATTAATTGCGTTGCGCTCACTGCCCGCTTTCCAGTCGGGAAACCTGTCGTGCCAGCTGCA
TTAATGAATCGGCCAACGCGCGGGGAGAGGCGGTTTGCGTATTGGGCGCTCTTCCGCTTCCTCGCTCACT
GACTCGCTGCGCTCGGTCGTTCGGCTGCGGCGAGCGGTATCAGCTCACTCAAAGGCGGTAATACGGTTAT
CCACAGAATCAGGGGATAACGCAGGAAAGAACATGTGAGCAAAAGGCCAGCAAAAGGCCAGGAACCGTAA
AAAGGCCGCGTTGCTGGCGTTTTTCCATAGGCTCCGCCCCCCTGACGAGCATCACAAAAATCGACGCTCA
AGTCAGAGGTGGCGAAACCCGACAGGACTATAAAGATACCAGGCGTTTCCCCCTGGAAGCTCCCTCGTGC
GCTCTCCTGTTCCGACCCTGCCGCTTACCGGATACCTGTCCGCCTTTCTCCCTTCGGGAAGCGTGGCGCT
TTCTCATAGCTCACGCTGTAGGTATCTCAGTTCGGTGTAGGTCGTTCGCTCCAAGCTGGGCTGTGTGCAC
GAACCCCCCGTTCAGCCCGACCGCTGCGCCTTATCCGGTAACTATCGTCTTGAGTCCAACCCGGTAAGAC
ACGACTTATCGCCACTGGCAGCAGCCACTGGTAACAGGATTAGCAGAGCGAGGTATGTAGGCGGTGCTAC
AGAGTTCTTGAAGTGGTGGCCTAACTACGGCTACACTAGAAGAACAGTATTTGGTATCTGCGCTCTGCTG
AAGCCAGTTACCTTCGGAAAAAGAGTTGGTAGCTCTTGATCCGGCAAACAAACCACCGCTGGTAGCGGTG
GTTTTTTTGTTTGCAAGCAGCAGATTACGCGCAGAAAAAAAGGATCTCAAGAAGATCCTTTGATCTTTTC
TACGGGGTCTGACGCTCAGTGGAACGAAAACTCACGTTAAGGGATTTTGGTCATGAGATTATCAAAAAGG
ATCTTCACCTAGATCCTTTTAAATTAAAAATGAAGTTTTAAATCAATCTAAAGTATATATGAGTAAACTT
GGTCTGACAGTTACCAATGCTTAATCAGTGAGGCACCTATCTCAGCGATCTGTCTATTTCGTTCATCCAT
AGTTGCCTGACTCCCCGTCGTGTAGATAACTACGATACGGGAGGGCTTACCATCTGGCCCCAGTGCTGCA
ATGATACCGCGAGACCCACGCTCACCGGCTCCAGATTTATCAGCAATAAACCAGCCAGCCGGAAGGGCCG
AGCGCAGAAGTGGTCCTGCAACTTTATCCGCCTCCATCCAGTCTATTAATTGTTGCCGGGAAGCTAGAGT
AAGTAGTTCGCCAGTTAATAGTTTGCGCAACGTTGTTGCCATTGCTACAGGCATCGTGGTGTCACGCTCG
TCGTTTGGTATGGCTTCATTCAGCTCCGGTTCCCAACGATCAAGGCGAGTTACATGATCCCCCATGTTGT
GCAAAAAAGCGGTTAGCTCCTTCGGTCCTCCGATCGTTGTCAGAAGTAAGTTGGCCGCAGTGTTATCACT
CATGGTTATGGCAGCACTGCATAATTCTCTTACTGTCATGCCATCCGTAAGATGCTTTTCTGTGACTGGT
GAGTACTCAACCAAGTCATTCTGAGAATAGTGTATGCGGCGACCGAGTTGCTCTTGCCCGGCGTCAATAC
GGGATAATACCGCGCCACATAGCAGAACTTTAAAAGTGCTCATCATTGGAAAACGTTCTTCGGGGCGAAA
ACTCTCAAGGATCTTACCGCTGTTGAGATCCAGTTCGATGTAACCCACTCGTGCACCCAACTGATCTTCA
GCATCTTTTACTTTCACCAGCGTTTCTGGGTGAGCAAAAACAGGAAGGCAAAATGCCGCAAAAAAGGGAA
TAAGGGCGACACGGAAATGTTGAATACTCATACTCTTCCTTTTTCAATATTATTGAAGCATTTATCAGGG
TTATTGTCTCATGAGCGGATACATATTTGAATGTATTTAGAAAAATAAACAAATAGGGGTTCCGCGCACA
TTTCCCCGAAAAGTGCCACCTGAC
Features (pLannotate 1.2.2; 33 found; start..end, strand, type, name):
     31..83      -  misc_feature   bom (fragment): basis of mobility region from pBR322
    238..617     +  enhancer       CMV enhancer: human cytomegalovirus immediate early enhancer
    618..817     +  promoter       CMV promoter: human cytomegalovirus (CMV) immediate early promoter
    835..1015    +  LTR            5' LTR (truncated): truncated 5' long terminal repeat (LTR) from HIV-1
   1062..1187    +  misc_feature   HIV-1 Ψ: packaging signal of human immunodeficiency virus type 1
   1171..1534    +  CDS            HIV-1 gag (fragment): gag protein from human immunodeficiency virus 1; gag
   1680..1913    +  misc_feature   RRE: The Rev response element (RRE) of HIV-1 allows for Rev-dependent mRNA export from the nucleus to the cytoplasm.
   2290..2390    +  CDS            Rev (fragment): human immunodeficiency virus 1 (HIV-1) Rev protein; rev; enhances nuclear export of unspliced and incompletely spliced viral mRNAs
   2440..2557    +  misc_feature   cPPT/CTS: central polypurine tract and central termination sequence of HIV-1
   2620..2686    +  CDS            small t antigen (fragment): SV40 (simian virus 40) small t antigen
   2693..3871    +  promoter       EF-1α promoter: strong constitutive promoter for human elongation factor EF-1α
   3888..3906    +  promoter       T7 promoter: promoter for bacteriophage T7 RNA polymerase
   3926..3962    -  misc_feature   MCS (fragment): pBluescript multiple cloning site
   3970..4920    +  CDS            SOX2: SOX2_HUMAN - Experimental evidence at protein level: Swiss-Prot protein existence level 1. Transcription factor that forms a trimeric complex with OCT4 on DNA and controls the expression of a number of genes involved in embryonic development such as YES1, FGF4, UTF1 and ZFP206 (By similarity). Binds to the proximal enhancer region of NANOG (By similarity). Critical for early embryogenesis and for embryonic stem cell pluripotency (PubMed:18035408). Downstream SRRT target that mediates the promotion of neural stem cell self-renewal (By similarity). Keeps neural cells undifferentiated by countera
   4987..6009    +  CDS            hph: KHYB_ECOLX - Experimental evidence at protein level: Swiss-Prot protein existence level 1. The aminoglycoside phosphotransferases achieve inactivation of their antibiotic substrates by phosphorylation. Only phosphorylates hygromycin and closely related compounds such as demethyl analogs and destomycin. From Escherichia coli.
   6093..6206    +  CDS            nef (fragment): NEF_HV1LA - Experimental evidence at protein level: Swiss-Prot protein existence level 1. Extracellular Nef protein targets CD4(+) T-lymphocytes for apoptosis by interacting with CXCR4 surface receptors. From Human immunodeficiency virus type 1 group M subtype B (isolate Lai) (HIV-1).
   6204..6237    +  protein_bind   loxP: Cre-mediated recombination occurs in the 8-bp core sequence (GCATACAT). Cre recombinase
   6262..6442    +  LTR            5' LTR (truncated): truncated 5' long terminal repeat (LTR) from HIV-1
   6474..6698    +  polyA_signal   bGH poly(A) signal: bovine growth hormone polyadenylation signal
   6702..6723    +  promoter       SV40 promoter (fragment): SV40 enhancer and early promoter
   6744..7172    +  rep_origin     f1 ori (sequence partly withheld): f1 bacteriophage origin of replication; arrow indicates direction of (+) strand synthesis
   7186..7515    +  promoter       SV40 promoter: SV40 enhancer and early promoter
   7563..7610    +  promoter       EM7 promoter: synthetic bacterial promoter&nbsp
   7629..8003    +  CDS            BleoR: antibiotic-binding protein; Sh ble from Streptoalloteichus hindustanus; confers resistance to bleomycin, phleomycin, and Zeocin™
   8013..8138    +  CDS            ble (fragment): BLE_KLEPN - Experimental evidence at protein level: Swiss-Prot protein existence level 1. Binding protein with a strong affinity to the bleomycin family of antibiotics. Binds to CL990; an antimitotic-antibiotic compound. From Klebsiella pneumoniae.
   8133..8254    +  polyA_signal   SV40 poly(A) signal: SV40 polyadenylation signal
   8327..8343    -  protein_bind   lac operator: The lac repressor binds to the lac operator to inhibit transcription in E. coli. This inhibition can be relieved by adding lactose or isopropyl-β-D-thiogalactopyranoside (IPTG). lac repressor encoded by lacI
   8351..8381    -  promoter       lac promoter: promoter for the E. coli lac operon
   8396..8417    -  protein_bind   CAP binding site: CAP binding activates transcription in the presence of cAMP. E. coli catabolite activator protein
   8430..8522    -  CDS            lacI (fragment): lac repressor; lacI; The lac repressor binds to the lac operator to inhibit transcription in E. coli. This inhibition can be relieved by adding lactose or isopropyl-β-D-thiogalactopyranoside (IPTG).
   8705..9293    -  rep_origin     ori: high-copy-number ColE1/pMB1/pBR322/pUC origin of replication
   9464..10324   -  CDS            AmpR: β-lactamase; bla; confers resistance to ampicillin, carbenicillin, and related antibiotics
  10325..10429   -  promoter       AmpR promoter: bla
