[The description below was written by a language model from this plasmid's Addgene catalogue record and pLannotate feature annotations shown in this document.]
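Description:
EF1a_SOX2_P2A_Hygro_Barcode is a lentiviral transfer plasmid for constitutive expression of human SOX2 in mammalian cells; the record lists the parental backbone as unknown. It is maintained in E. coli through a high-copy ColE1/pUC-type origin with ampicillin resistance (AmpR under its own bla promoter). An f1 origin is also present, along with an SV40/EM7-driven BleoR cassette that lies outside the viral genome. The viral portion has a third-generation-style layout. A CMV enhancer/promoter drives a truncated HIV-1 5' LTR, so genomic RNA can be produced without Tat. This is followed by the Ψ packaging signal with a short gag fragment, the Rev response element for Rev-dependent nuclear export, and the cPPT/CTS. The downstream LTR is also annotated as truncated, is preceded by a loxP site, and is followed by a bGH polyadenylation signal.

The payload sits between these viral elements. The EF-1α promoter drives the 951 bp SOX2 coding sequence, followed in the same orientation by the hygromycin phosphotransferase gene (hph). The plasmid name indicates that a P2A self-cleaving peptide links the two, which would yield both proteins from one transcript and allow hygromycin selection of transduced cells. The P2A is not separately annotated in the feature table. The barcode is likewise unannotated, so its exact position is not stated in the record. According to the record, the barcode allows the construct's transcript to be detected in single-cell RNA-seq. The associated publication describes pooled overexpression screens of cellular reprogramming with paired fitness and single-cell transcriptomic readouts, a format in which barcodes identify which factor each cell received.
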