Addgene plasmid #120480: EF1a_SOX2_P2A_Hygro_Barcode
Purpose: Barcoded lentiviral vector to express SOX2 in mammalian cells under control of EF1a promoter. Barcoded for transcript detection in single cell RNA-seq.
Depositing lab: Prashant Mali. Depositing organization: University of California, San Diego (UCSD). Publication: Mapping Cellular Reprogramming via Pooled Overexpression Screens with Paired Fitness and Single-Cell RNA-Sequencing Readout. Parekh U, Wu Y, Zhao D, Worlikar A, Shah N, Zhang K, Mali P. Cell Syst. 2018 Nov 12. pii: S2405-4712(18)30433-2. doi: 10.1016/j.cels.2018.10.008. PubMed 30448000.
Backbone
  Vector backbone: Unknown
  Backbone size w/o insert (bp): 9514
  Vector type: Lentiviral
  Selectable markers: Hygromycin
Growth in bacteria
  Bacterial resistance: Ampicillin, 100 μg/mL
  Growth temperature: 37°C
  Growth strain: Stbl3
  Copy number: High Copy
Gene/Insert
  Gene/Insert name: SOX2
  Species: H. sapiens (human)
  Insert size (bp): 951
  Entrez Gene: SOX2 (a.k.a. ANOP3, MCOPS3)
  Promoter: EF1a
  Cloning method: Gibson Cloning
  Sequencing primers: 5′ 5'-ttctcaagcctcagacagtgg-3'
Terms and licenses: Academic/Nonprofit Terms; Industry Terms: Not Available to Industry
Depositor comments: 5' cloning site: BamHI (not destroyed), 3' cloning site: BamHI (not destroyed).
How to cite: EF1a_SOX2_P2A_Hygro_Barcode was a gift from Prashant Mali (Addgene plasmid # 120480 ; http://n2t.net/addgene:120480 ; RRID:Addgene_120480)
