>Addgene plasmid #120480 | EF1a_SOX2_P2A_Hygro_Barcode | depositor partial sequence | sequence record 228808 | SOX2 gene
ATGTACAACATGATGGAGACGGAGCTGAAGCCGCCGGGCCCGCAGCAAACTTCGGGGGGCGGCGGCGGCA
ACTCCACCGCGGCGGCGGCCGGCGGCAACCAGAAAAACAGCCCGGACCGCGTCAAGCGGCCCATGAATGC
CTTCATGGTGTGGTCCCGCGGGCAGCGGCGCAAGATGGCCCAGGAGAACCCCAAGATGCACAACTCGGAG
ATCAGCAAGCGCCTGGGCGCCGAGTGGAAACTTTTGTCGGAGACGGAGAAGCGGCCGTTCATCGACGAGG
CTAAGCGGCTGCGAGCGCTGCACATGAAGGAGCACCCGGATTATAAATACCGGCCCCGGCGGAAAACCAA
GACGCTCATGAAGAAGGATAAGTACACGCTGCCCGGCGGGCTGCTGGCCCCCGGCGGCAATAGCATGGCG
AGCGGGGTCGGGGTGGGCGCCGGCCTGGGCGCGGGCGTGAACCAGCGCATGGACAGTTACGCGCACATGA
ACGGCTGGAGCAACGGCAGCTACAGCATGATGCAGGACCAGCTGGGCTACCCGCAGCACCCGGGCCTCAA
TGCGCACGGCGCAGCGCAGATGCAGCCCATGCACCGCTACGACGTGAGCGCCCTGCAGTACAACTCCATG
ACCAGCTCGCAGACCTACATGAACGGCTCGCCCACCTACAGCATGTCCTACTCGCAGCAGGGCACCCCTG
GCATGGCTCTTGGCTCCATGGGTTCGGTGGTCAAGTCCGAGGCCAGCTCCAGCCCCCCTGTGGTTACCTC
TTCCTCCCACTCCAGGGCGCCCTGCCAGGCCGGGGACCTCCGGGACATGATCAGCATGTATCTCCCCGGC
GCCGAGGTGCCGGAACCCGCCGCCCCCAGCAGACTTCACATGTCCCAGCACTACCAGAGCGGCCCGGTGC
CCGGCACGGCCATTAACGGCACACTGCCCCTCTCACACATG
