>Addgene plasmid #120480 | EF1a_SOX2_P2A_Hygro_Barcode | depositor partial sequence | sequence record 228809 | SOX2 barcode
CCTGTTGACACAAATGTGCT
